Addgene plasmid #44211: CBF:H2B-Venus
Depositing lab: Anna-Katerina Hadjantonakis. Depositing organization: Memorial Sloan-Kettering Cancer Center. Publication: A bright single-cell resolution live imaging reporter of Notch signaling in the mouse. Nowotschin S, Xenopoulos P, Schrode N, Hadjantonakis AK. BMC Dev Biol. 2013 Apr 25;13:15. doi: 10.1186/1471-213X-13-15. PubMed 23617465.
Backbone
  Vector backbone: pEGFP-N1
  Backbone manufacturer: clontech
  Backbone size w/o insert (bp): 4540
  Total vector size (bp): 4877
  Modifications to backbone: Backbone vector was pEGFP-N1 containing H2B-Venus instead of EGFP. This vector was then cut with AseI and NheI in order to excise the pCMV promoter. This cut vector was then ligated with a PCR amplified CBFRE insert obtained from addgene plasmid #17705 subcloned in the AseI and NheI sites.
  Vector type: Mammalian Expression
  Selectable markers: Neomycin (select with G418)
Growth in bacteria
  Bacterial resistance: Kanamycin, 50 μg/mL
  Growth temperature: 37°C
  Growth strain: DH5alpha
  Copy number: High Copy
Gene/Insert
  Gene/Insert name: CBF1-Responsive-Element (alt name: CBFRE)
  Species: Synthetic
  Insert size (bp): 337
  Cloning method: Restriction Enzyme; 5′ cloning site AseI (not destroyed); 3′ cloning site NheI (not destroyed)
  Sequencing primers: 5′ CBFRE AseI Fw; 3′ SV40 NheI Rev
Resource information
  A portion of this plasmid was derived from a plasmid made by: insert CBFRE was amplified from addgene plasmid #17705
Terms and licenses: Academic/Nonprofit Terms; Industry Terms: Not Available to Industry
How to cite: CBF:H2B-Venus was a gift from Anna-Katerina Hadjantonakis (Addgene plasmid # 44211 ; http://n2t.net/addgene:44211 ; RRID:Addgene_44211)
