[The description below was written by a language model from this plasmid's Addgene catalogue record and pLannotate feature annotations shown in this document.]
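Description:
CBF:H2B-Venus is a mammalian expression plasmid that serves as a transcriptional reporter of Notch signaling. It is built on the pEGFP-N1 backbone, in which the EGFP coding sequence had already been replaced by an H2B-Venus fusion. The CMV promoter was then excised with AseI and NheI and replaced by a synthetic CBF1-responsive element (CBFRE) of roughly 340 bp, PCR-amplified from an earlier reporter plasmid. The feature table places an SV40 early promoter segment within this insert, immediately upstream of a remnant of the multiple cloning site. This is consistent with CBF1 binding sites coupled to a minimal SV40 promoter, although the binding sites themselves are not annotated and their number is not stated. Downstream lies human histone H2B (HIST1H2BJ) followed by Venus, a fast-maturing yellow fluorescent protein, and an SV40 polyadenylation signal terminates the transcript.

When Notch is activated, CBF1-dependent transcription drives the fusion protein. The histone moiety tethers Venus to chromatin, giving a bright nuclear signal that allows individual responding cells to be identified and followed. The associated publication describes its use as a single-cell-resolution live imaging reporter of Notch signaling in the mouse.

The plasmid is propagated in E. coli through a high-copy ColE1/pUC-type origin, and it also carries an f1 origin. A single NeoR/KanR gene, preceded by both a bacterial promoter and the SV40 enhancer/early promoter and followed by an HSV TK poly(A) signal, confers kanamycin resistance in bacteria and G418 selection in mammalian cells. The short large T antigen, ble and bGH poly(A) annotations are fragmentary matches rather than functional parts. The sequence record is 4,887 nt, slightly larger than the catalogued total size.
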