Features (pLannotate 1.2.2; 14 found; start..end, strand, type, name):
    160..356     +  promoter       SV40 promoter: SV40 early promoter
    363..406     +  misc_feature   MCS (fragment): multiple cloning site
    407..784     +  CDS            H2B (sequence partly withheld): human histone H2B; HIST1H2BJ
    824..1543    +  CDS            Venus: yellow fluorescent protein (YFP) with fast and efficient maturation (Nagai et al., 2002) mammalian codon-optimized
   1569..1652    +  CDS            large T antigen (fragment): large T antigen from SV40 (simian virus 40)
   1675..1796    +  polyA_signal   SV40 poly(A) signal: SV40 polyadenylation signal
   1830..2258    -  rep_origin     f1 ori (sequence partly withheld): f1 bacteriophage origin of replication; arrow indicates direction of (+) strand synthesis
   2285..2389    +  promoter       AmpR promoter: bla
   2391..2748    +  promoter       SV40 promoter: SV40 enhancer and early promoter
   2783..3577    +  CDS            NeoR/KanR: aminoglycoside phosphotransferase from Tn5; aph(3')-II (or nptII); confers resistance to neomycin, kanamycin, and G418 (Geneticin®)
   3598..3750    +  CDS            ble (fragment): BLE_KLEPN - Experimental evidence at protein level: Swiss-Prot protein existence level 1. Binding protein with a strong affinity to the bleomycin family of antibiotics. Binds to CL990; an antimitotic-antibiotic compound. From Klebsiella pneumoniae.
   3809..3856    +  polyA_signal   HSV TK poly(A) signal: herpes simplex virus thymidine kinase polyadenylation signal (Cole and Stacy, 1985)
   3947..3963    -  polyA_signal   bGH poly(A) signal (fragment): bovine growth hormone polyadenylation signal
   4185..4773    +  rep_origin     ori: high-copy-number ColE1/pMB1/pBR322/pUC origin of replication
>Addgene plasmid #44211 | CBF:H2B-Venus | depositor full sequence | sequence record 60141 | CBF:H2B-Venus sequence 4887 bps
TNNTTATTAATCGAGNNCTNGNGTANNCACGCCGTGGGANAAAATTTATGGNNCTGGAGTAACACGCCGT
GGGAAAAAATTTATGGATCTGGAGTAACACGCCGTGGGAAAAAATTTATGGATCTGGAGTAACACGCCGT
GGGAAAAAATTTATGGATCTGCATCTCAATTAGTCAGCAACCATAGTCCCGCCCCTAACTCCGCCCATCC
CGCCCCTAACTCCGCCCAGTTCCGCCCATTCTCCGCCCCATGGCTGACTAATTTTTTTTATTTATGCAGA
GGCCGAGGCCGCCTCGGCCTCTGAGCTATTCCAGAAGTAGTGAGGAGGCTTTTTTGGAGGCCTAGGCTTT
TGCAAAAAGCTGGCTAGCGCTACCGGACTCAGATCTCGAGCTCAAGCTTCGAATTCATGCCAGAGCCAGC
GAAGTCTGCTCCCGCCCCGAAAAAGGGCTCCAAGAAGGCGGTGACTAAGGCGCAGAAGAAAGGCGGCAAG
AAG
[291 nt withheld, positions 494-784]
GATCCTGTCTGCGAGCATCCCGGAATCTGTGGATCCACCATGGTGAGCAAGGGCGAGGAGCTGTTCACCG
GGGTGGTGCCCATCCTGGTCGAGCTGGACGGCGACGTAAACGGCCACAAGTTCAGCGTGTCCGGCGAGGG
CGAGGGCGATGCCACCTACGGCAAGCTGACCCTGAAGCTGATCTGCACCACCGGCAAGCTGCCCGTGCCC
TGGCCCACCCTCGTGACCACCCTGGGCTACGGCCTGCAGTGCTTCGCCCGCTACCCCGACCACATGAAGC
AGCACGACTTCTTCAAGTCCGCCATGCCCGAAGGCTACGTCCAGGAGCGCACCATCTTCTTCAAGGACGA
CGGCAACTACAAGACCCGCGCCGAGGTGAAGTTCGAGGGCGACACCCTGGTGAACCGCATCGAGCTGAAG
GGCATCGACTTCAAGGAGGACGGCAACATCCTGGGGCACAAGCTGGAGTACAACTACAACAGCCACAACG
TCTATATCACCGCCGACAAGCAGAAGAACGGCATCAAGGCCAACTTCAAGATCCGCCACAACATCGAGGA
CGGCGGCGTGCAGCTCGCCGACCACTACCAGCAGAACACCCCCATCGGCGACGGCCCCGTGCTGCTGCCC
GACAACCACTACCTGAGCTACCAGTCCGCCCTGAGCAAAGACCCCAACGAGAAGCGCGATCACATGGTCC
TGCTGGAGTTCGTGACCGCCGCCGGGATCACTCTCGGCATGGACGAGCTGTACAAGTAAGAATTCAAGGC
CTCTCGAGCCTCTAGATCATAATCAGCCATACCACATTTGTAGAGGTTTTACTTGCTTTAAAAAACCTCC
CACACCTCCCCCTGAACCTGAAACATAAAATGAATGCAATTGTTGTTGTTAACTTGTTTATTGCAGCTTA
TAATGGTTACAAATAAAGCAATAGCATCACAAATTTCACAAATAAAGCATTTTTTTCACTGCATTCTAGT
TGTGGTTTGTCCAAACTCATCAATGTATCTTAAGGCGTAAATTGTAAGCGTTAATATTTTGTTAAAATTC
GCGTTAAATTTTTGTTAAATCAGCTCATTTTTTAACCAATAGGCCGAAATCGGCAAAATCCCTTATAAAT
CAAAAGAATAGACCGAGATAGGGT
[37 nt withheld, positions 1929-1965]
AAAGAACGTGGACTCCAACGTCAAAGG
[49 nt withheld, positions 1993-2041]
T
[91 nt withheld, positions 2043-2133]
G
[124 nt withheld, positions 2135-2258]
CAGGTGGCACTTTTCGGGGAAATGTGCGCGGAACCCCTATTTGTTTATTTTTCTAAATACATTCAAATAT
GTATCCGCTCATGAGACAATAACCCTGATAAATGCTTCAATAATATTGAAAAAGGAAGAGTCCTGAGGCG
GAAAGAACCAGCTGTGGAATGTGTGTCAGTTAGGGTGTGGAAAGTCCCCAGGCTCCCCAGCAGGCAGAAG
TATGCAAAGCATGCATCTCAATTAGTCAGCAACCAGGTGTGGAAAGTCCCCAGGCTCCCCAGCAGGCAGA
AGTATGCAAAGCATGCATCTCAATTAGTCAGCAACCATAGTCCCGCCCCTAACTCCGCCCATCCCGCCCC
TAACTCCGCCCAGTTCCGCCCATTCTCCGCCCCATGGCTGACTAATTTTTTTTATTTATGCAGAGGCCGA
GGCCGCCTCGGCCTCTGAGCTATTCCAGAAGTAGTGAGGAGGCTTTTTTGGAGGCCTAGGCTTTTGCAAA
GATCGATCAAGAGACAGGATGAGGATCGTTTCGCATGATTGAACAAGATGGATTGCACGCAGGTTCTCCG
GCCGCTTGGGTGGAGAGGCTATTCGGCTATGACTGGGCACAACAGACAATCGGCTGCTCTGATGCCGCCG
TGTTCCGGCTGTCAGCGCAGGGGCGCCCGGTTCTTTTTGTCAAGACCGACCTGTCCGGTGCCCTGAATGA
ACTGCAAGACGAGGCAGCGCGGCTATCGTGGCTGGCCACGACGGGCGTTCCTTGCGCAGCTGTGCTCGAC
GTTGTCACTGAAGCGGGAAGGGACTGGCTGCTATTGGGCGAAGTGCCGGGGCAGGATCTCCTGTCATCTC
ACCTTGCTCCTGCCGAGAAAGTATCCATCATGGCTGATGCAATGCGGCGGCTGCATACGCTTGATCCGGC
TACCTGCCCATTCGACCACCAAGCGAAACATCGCATCGAGCGAGCACGTACTCGGATGGAAGCCGGTCTT
GTCGATCAGGATGATCTGGACGAAGAGCATCAGGGGCTCGCGCCAGCCGAACTGTTCGCCAGGCTCAAGG
CGAGCATGCCCGACGGCGAGGATCTCGTCGTGACCCATGGCGATGCCTGCTTGCCGAATATCATGGTGGA
AAATGGCCGCTTTTCTGGATTCATCGACTGTGGCCGGCTGGGTGTGGCGGACCGCTATCAGGACATAGCG
TTGGCTACCCGTGATATTGCTGAAGAGCTTGGCGGCGAATGGGCTGACCGCTTCCTCGTGCTTTACGGTA
TCGCCGCTCCCGATTCGCAGCGCATCGCCTTCTATCGCCTTCTTGACGAGTTCTTCTGAGCGGGACTCTG
GGGTTCGAAATGACCGACCAAGCGACGCCCAACCTGCCATCACGAGATTTCGATTCCACCGCCGCCTTCT
ATGAAAGGTTGGGCTTCGGAATCGTTTTCCGGGACGCCGGCTGGATGATCCTCCAGCGCGGGGATCTCAT
GCTGGAGTTCTTCGCCCACCCTAGGGGGAGGCTAACTGAAACACGGAAGGAGACAATACCGGAAGGAACC
CGCGCTATGACGGCAATAAAAAGACAGAATAAAACGCACGGTGTTGGGTCGTTTGTTCATAAACGCGGGG
TTCGGTCCCAGGGCTGGCACTCTGTCGATACCCCACCGAGACCCCATTGGGGCCAATACGCCCGCGTTTC
TTCCTTTTCCCCACCCCACCCCCCAAGTTCGGGTGAAGGCCCAGGGCTCGCAGCCAACGTCGGGGCGGCA
GGCCCTGCCATAGCCTCAGGTTACTCATATATACTTTAGATTGATTTAAAACTTCATTTTTAATTTAAAA
GGATCTAGGTGAAGATCCTTTTTGATAATCTCATGACCAAAATCCCTTAACGTGAGTTTTCGTTCCACTG
AGCGTCAGACCCCGTAGAAAAGATCAAAGGATCTTCTTGAGATCCTTTTTTTCTGCGCGTAATCTGCTGC
TTGCAAACAAAAAAACCACCGCTACCAGCGGTGGTTTGTTTGCCGGATCAAGAGCTACCAACTCTTTTTC
CGAAGGTAACTGGCTTCAGCAGAGCGCAGATACCAAATACTGTCCTTCTAGTGTAGCCGTAGTTAGGCCA
CCACTTCAAGAACTCTGTAGCACCGCCTACATACCTCGCTCTGCTAATCCTGTTACCAGTGGCTGCTGCC
AGTGGCGATAAGTCGTGTCTTACCGGGTTGGACTCAAGACGATAGTTACCGGATAAGGCGCAGCGGTCGG
GCTGAACGGGGGGTTCGTGCACACAGCCCAGCTTGGAGCGAACGACCTACACCGAACTGAGATACCTACA
GCGTGAGCTATGAGAAAGCGCCACGCTTCCCGAAGGGAGAAAGGCGGACAGGTATCCGGTAAGCGGCAGG
GTCGGAACAGGAGAGCGCACGAGGGAGCTTCCAGGGGGAAACGCCTGGTATCTTTATAGTCCTGTCGGGT
TTCGCCACCTCTGACTTGAGCGTCGATTTTTGTGATGCTCGTCAGGGGGGCGGAGCCTATGGAAAAACGC
CAGCAACGCGGCCTTTTTACGGTTCCTGGCCTTTTGCTGGCCTTTTGCTCACATGTTCTTTCCTGCGTTA
TCCCCTGATTCTGTGGATAACCGTATTACCGCCATGCAT
