>Addgene plasmid #44211 | CBF:H2B-Venus | addgene partial sequence | sequence record 64183 | SV40pA-R 5'-GAAATTTGTGATGCTATTGC-3'
ATAACAGTTAACAACAACAATTGCATTCATTTTATGTTTCAGGTTCAGGGGGAGGTGTGGGAGGTTTTTT
AAAGCAAGTAAAACCTCTACAAATGTGGTATGGCTGATTATGATCTAGAGGCTCGAGAGGCCTTGAATTC
TTACTTGTACAGCTCGTCCATGCCGAGAGTGATCCCGGCGGCGGTCACGAACTCCAGCAGGACCATGTGA
TCGCGCTTCTCGTTGGGGTCTTTGCTCAGGGCGGACTGGTAGCTCAGGTAGTGGTTGTCGGGCAGCAGCA
CGGGGCCGTCGCCGATGGGGGTGTTCTGCTGGTAGTGGTCGGCGAGCTGCACGCCGCCGTCCTCGATGTT
GTGGCGGATCTTGAAGTTGGCCTTGATGCCGTTCTTCTGCTTGTCGGCGGTGATATAGACGTTGTGGCTG
TTGTAGTTGTACTCCAGCTTGTGCCCCAGGATGTTGCCGTCCTCCTTGAAGTCGATGCCCTTCAGCTCGA
TGCGGTTCACCAGGGTGTCGCCCTCGAACTTCACCTCGGCGCGGGTCTTGTAGTTGCCGTCGTCCTTGAA
GAAGATGGTGCGCTCCTGGACGTAGCCTTCGGGCATGGCGGACTTGAAGAAGTCGTGCTGCTTCATGTGG
TCGGGGTAGCGGGCGAAGCACTGCAGGCCGTAGCCCAGGGTGGTCACGAGGGTGGGCCAGGGCACGGGCA
GCTTGCCGGTGGTGCAGATCAGCTTCAGGGTCAGCTTGCCG
