>Addgene plasmid #44211 | CBF:H2B-Venus | addgene partial sequence | sequence record 64193 | EGFP_N
TCTCGCCCTTGCTCACCATGGTGGATCCACAGATTCCGGGATGCTCGCAGACAGGATC
[291 nt withheld, positions 59-349]
CTTCTTGCCGCCTTTCTTCTGCGCCTTAGTCACCGCCTTCTTGGAGCCCTTTTTCGGGGCGGGAGCAGAC
TTCGCTGGCTCTGGCATGGTGGCGAATTCGAAGCTTGAGCTCGAGATCTGAGTCCGGTAGCGCTAGCCAG
CTTTTTGCAAAAGCCTAGGCCTCCAAAAAAGCCTCCTCACTACTTCTGGAATAGCTCAGAGGCCGAGGCG
GCCTCGGCCTCTGCATAAATAAAAAAAATTAGTCAGCCATGGGGCGGAGAATGGGCGGAACTGGGCGGAG
TTAGGGGCGGGATGGGCGGAGTTAGGGGCGGGACTATGGTTGCTGACTAATTGAGATGCAGATCCATAAA
TTTTTTCCCACGGCGTGTTACTCCAGATCCATAAATTTTTTCCCACGGCGTGTTACTCCAGATCCATAAA
TTTTTTCCCACGGCGTGTTACTCCAGATCCATAAATTTTTTCCCACGGCGTGTTTACACCAGATCTCGAT
TAATAACTAATGCATGGCGGTAATACGGTTATCCAC
